Addgene plasmid #82254: pDONR223_DDIT4_WT
Purpose: Gateway Donor vector containing DDIT4 , part of the Target Accelerator Plasmid Collection.
Depositing lab: Jesse Boehm & William Hahn & David Root. Depositing organization: Broad Institute. Publication: Systematic Functional Interrogation of Rare Cancer Variants Identifies Oncogenic Alleles. Kim E, Ilic N, Shrestha Y, Zou L, Kamburov A, Zhu C, Yang X, Lubonja R, Tran N, Nguyen C, Lawrence MS, Piccioni F, Bagul M, Doench JG, Chouinard CR, Wu X, Hogstrom L, Natoli T, Tamayo P, Horn H, Corsello SM, Lage K, Root DE, Subramanian A, Golub TR, Getz G, Boehm JS, Hahn WC. Cancer Discov. 2016 Jul;6(7):714-26. doi: 10.1158/2159-8290.CD-16-0160. Epub 2016 May 4. PubMed 27147599.
Backbone
  Vector backbone: pDONR223
  Backbone manufacturer: Invitrogen
  Backbone size w/o insert (bp): 2790
  Vector type: Gateway Entry vector
Growth in bacteria
  Bacterial resistance: Spectinomycin, 50 μg/mL
  Growth temperature: 37°C
  Growth strain: DH5alpha
  Copy number: High Copy
Gene/Insert
  Gene/Insert name: DDIT4 (alt name: NM_019058.2)
  Species: H. sapiens (human)
  Mutation: WT
  Entrez Gene: DDIT4 (a.k.a. Dig2, REDD-1, REDD1)
  Promoter: None
  Cloning method: Gateway Cloning
  Sequencing primers: 5′ M13pUC-fwd; 3′ M13-Rev
Terms and licenses: Academic/Nonprofit Terms; Industry Terms: Not Available to Industry
Depositor comments: Open state: NO stop codon immediately follows insert. Supporting reference: Systematic morphological profiling of human gene and allele function via Cell Painting. Rohban MH, et al. Elife. 2017, Mar 18;6. pii: e24060. PubMed PMID 28315521
How to cite: pDONR223_DDIT4_WT was a gift from Jesse Boehm & William Hahn & David Root (Addgene plasmid # 82254 ; http://n2t.net/addgene:82254 ; RRID:Addgene_82254)
