[The description below was written by a language model from this plasmid's Addgene catalogue record and pLannotate feature annotations shown in this document.]
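Description:
pDONR223_DDIT4_WT is a Gateway entry clone built on the Invitrogen pDONR223 backbone and carrying the wild-type human DDIT4 open reading frame (also known as REDD1, RTP801 or Dig2). It belongs to the Target Accelerator Plasmid Collection, a set of matched wild-type and variant ORF clones assembled for systematic functional testing of cancer-associated alleles. The sequenced plasmid is about 3.5 kb. It replicates in E. coli at high copy number from a ColE1/pUC-type origin and is selected with spectinomycin through the aadA (SmR) aminoglycoside adenylyltransferase gene. That gene sits downstream of a class 1 integron Pc promoter fragment and a short remnant of a gentamicin resistance gene.

The DDIT4 coding sequence is flanked by two attL recombination sites. The automated annotation labels the upstream one attL3 and the downstream one attL2. These sites allow LR Clonase-mediated transfer of the ORF into any compatible Gateway destination vector. The entry clone has no promoter driving the insert, so it serves as a shuttle and archival template rather than an expression construct. The only nearby promoter is a T7 promoter outside the downstream att site, pointing back toward the insert on the opposite strand. rrnB T1 and T2 terminators upstream of the cassette insulate it from read-through transcription, and small lacI and lacZα fragments are backbone remnants.

The insert is in the "open" configuration, with no stop codon immediately after the ORF, so it can be fused in frame to C-terminal tags supplied by a destination vector. DDIT4 encodes a stress- and hypoxia-responsive inhibitor of mTORC1 signalling. This clone typically serves as the wild-type reference when generating expression constructs for comparison with mutant alleles.
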