Features (pLannotate 1.2.2; 12 found; start..end, strand, type, name):
     32..620     +  rep_origin     ori: high-copy-number ColE1/pMB1/pBR322/pUC origin of replication
    803..895     +  CDS            lacI (fragment): lac repressor; lacI; The lac repressor binds to the lac operator to inhibit transcription in E. coli. This inhibition can be relieved by adding lactose or isopropyl-β-D-thiogalactopyranoside (IPTG).
    950..977     -  terminator     rrnB T2 terminator: transcription terminator T2 from the E. coli rrnB gene
   1109..1152    +  terminator     rrnB T1 terminator: Escherichia coli rrnB; transcription terminator T1 from the E. coli rrnB gene
   1199..1235    -  CDS            lacZα (fragment): LacZα fragment of β-galactosidase; lacZ fragment
   1252..1347    +  protein_bind   attL3: mutant version of attL; recombination site for the Gateway® LR reaction LR Clonase™
   1350..2045    +  CDS            DDIT4: DDIT4_HUMAN - Also known as REDD1, RTP801. Experimental evidence at protein level: Swiss-Prot protein existence level 1. Regulates cell growth, proliferation and survival via inhibition of the activity of the mammalian target of rapamycin complex 1 (mTORC1). Inhibition of mTORC1 is mediated by a pathway that involves DDIT4/REDD1, AKT1, the TSC1-TSC2 complex and the GTPase RHEB. Plays an important role in responses to cellular energy levels and cellular stress, including responses to hypoxia and DNA damage. Regulates p53/TP53-mediated apoptosis in response to DNA damage via its effect on mTORC1
   2048..2146    -  protein_bind   attL2: mutant version of attL; recombination site for the Gateway® LR reaction LR Clonase™
   2164..2182    -  promoter       T7 promoter: promoter for bacteriophage T7 RNA polymerase
   2372..2395    +  promoter       Pc promoter (fragment): intI1 (promoter lies within the coding sequence); class 1 integron promoter
   2571..2627    +  CDS            GmR (fragment): gentamycin acetyltransferase; aacC1; confers resistance to gentamycin
   2634..3425    +  CDS            SmR: aminoglycoside adenylyltransferase (Murphy, 1985); aadA; confers resistance to spectinomycin and streptomycin
>Addgene plasmid #82254 | pDONR223_DDIT4_WT | addgene full sequence | sequence record 165183 | Addgene NGS result
CAGACCCCGTAGAAAAGATCAAAGGATCTTCTTGAGATCCTTTTTTTCTGCGCGTAATCTGCTGCTTGCA
AACAAAAAAACCACCGCTACCAGCGGTGGTTTGTTTGCCGGATCAAGAGCTACCAACTCTTTTTCCGAAG
GTAACTGGCTTCAGCAGAGCGCAGATACCAAATACTGTTCTTCTAGTGTAGCCGTAGTTAGGCCACCACT
TCAAGAACTCTGTAGCACCGCCTACATACCTCGCTCTGCTAATCCTGTTACCAGTGGCTGCTGCCAGTGG
CGATAAGTCGTGTCTTACCGGGTTGGACTCAAGACGATAGTTACCGGATAAGGCGCAGCGGTCGGGCTGA
ACGGGGGGTTCGTGCACACAGCCCAGCTTGGAGCGAACGACCTACACCGAACTGAGATACCTACAGCGTG
AGCTATGAGAAAGCGCCACGCTTCCCGAAGGGAGAAAGGCGGACAGGTATCCGGTAAGCGGCAGGGTCGG
AACAGGAGAGCGCACGAGGGAGCTTCCAGGGGGAAACGCCTGGTATCTTTATAGTCCTGTCGGGTTTCGC
CACCTCTGACTTGAGCGTCGATTTTTGTGATGCTCGTCAGGGGGGCGGAGCCTATGGAAAAACGCCAGCA
ACGCGGCCTTTTTACGGTTCCTGGCCTTTTGCTGGCCTTTTGCTCACATGTTCTTTCCTGCGTTATCCCC
TGATTCTGTGGATAACCGTATTACCGCCTTTGAGTGAGCTGATACCGCTCGCCGCAGCCGAACGACCGAG
CGCAGCGAGTCAGTGAGCGAGGAAGCGGAAGAGCGCCCAATACGCAAACCGCCTCTCCCCGCGCGTTGGC
CGATTCATTAATGCAGCTGGCACGACAGGTTTCCCGACTGGAAAGCGGGCAGTGAGCGCAACGCAATTAA
TACGCGTACCGCTAGCCAGGAAGAGTTTGTAGAAACGCAAAAAGGCCATCCGTCAGGATGGCCTTCTGCT
TAGTTTGATGCCTGGCAGTTTATGGCGGGCGTCCTGCCCGCCACCCTCCGGGCCGTTGCTTCACAACGTT
CAAATCCGCTCCCGGCGGATTTGTCCTACTCAGGAGAGCGTTCACCGACAAACAACAGATAAAACGAAAG
GCCCAGTCTTCCGACTGAGCCTTTCGTTTTATTTGATGCCTGGCAGTTCCCTACTCTCGCGTTAACGCTA
GCATGGATGTTTTCCCAGTCACGACGTTGTAAAACGACGGCCAGTCTTAAGCTCGGGCCCCAAATAATGA
TTTTATTTTGACTGATAGTGACCTGTTCGTTGCAACAAATTGATGAGCAATGCTTTTTTATAATGCCAAC
TTTGTACAAAAAAGTTGGCATGCCTAGCCTTTGGGACCGCTTCTCGTCGTCGTCCACCTCCTCTTCGCCC
TCGTCCTTGCCCCGAACTCCCACCCCAGATCGGCCGCCGCGCTCAGCCTGGGGGTCGGCGACCCGGGAGG
AGGGGTTTGACCGCTCCACGAGCCTGGAGAGCTCGGACTGCGAGTCCCTGGACAGCAGCAACAGTGGCTT
CGGGCCGGAGGAAGACACGGCTTACCTGGATGGGGTGTCGTTGCCCGACTTCGAGCTGCTCAGTGACCCT
GAGGATGAACACTTGTGTGCCAACCTGATGCAGCTGCTGCAGGAGAGCCTGGCCCAGGCGCGGCTGGGCT
CTCGACGCCCTGCGCGCCTGCTGATGCCTAGCCAGTTGGTAAGCCAGGTGGGCAAAGAACTACTGCGCCT
GGCCTACAGCGAGCCGTGCGGCCTGCGGGGGGCGCTGCTGGACGTCTGCGTGGAGCAGGGCAAGAGCTGC
CACAGCGTGGGCCAGCTGGCACTCGACCCCAGCCTGGTGCCCACCTTCCAGCTGACCCTCGTGCTGCGCC
TGGACTCACGACTCTGGCCCAAGATCCAGGGGCTGTTTAGCTCCGCCAACTCTCCCTTCCTCCCTGGCTT
CAGCCAGTCCCTGACGCTGAGCACTGGCTTCCGAGTCATCAAGAAGAAGCTGTACAGCTCGGAACAGCTG
CTCATTGAGGAGTGTTGCCCAACTTTCTTGTACAAAGTTGGCATTATAAGAAAGCATTGCTTATCAATTT
GTTGCAACGAACAGGTCACTATCAGTCAAAATAAAATCATTATTTGCCATCCAGCTGATATCCCCTATAG
TGAGTCGTATTACATGGTCATAGCTGTTTCCTGGCAGCTCTGGCCCGTGTCTCAAAATCTCTGATGTTAC
ATTGCACAAGATAAAAATATATCATCATGCCTCCTCTAGACCAGCCAGGACAGAAATGCCTCGACTTCGC
TGCTACCCAAGGTTGCCGGGTGACGCACACCGTGGAAACGGATGAAGGCACGAACCCAGTGGACATAAGC
CTGTTCGGTTCGTAAGCTGTAATGCAAGTAGCGTATGCGCTCACGCAACTGGTCCAGAACCTTGACCGAA
CGCAGCGGTGGTAACGGCGCAGTGGCGGTTTTCATGGCTTGTTATGACTGTTTTTTTGGGGTACAGTCTA
TGCCTCGGGCATCCAAGCAGCAAGCGCGTTACGCCGTGGGTCGATGTTTGATGTTATGGAGCAGCAACGA
TGTTACGCAGCAGGGCAGTCGCCCTAAAACAAAGTTAAACATTATGAGGGAAGCGGTGATCGCCGAAGTA
TCGACTCAACTATCAGAGGTAGTTGGCGTCATCGAGCGCCATCTCGAACCGACGTTGCTGGCCGTACATT
TGTACGGCTCCGCAGTGGATGGCGGCCTGAAGCCACACAGTGATATTGATTTGCTGGTTACGGTGACCGT
AAGGCTTGATGAAACAACGCGGCGAGCTTTGATCAACGACCTTTTGGAAACTTCGGCTTCCCCTGGAGAG
AGCGAGATTCTCCGCGCTGTAGAAGTCACCATTGTTGTGCACGACGACATCATTCCGTGGCGTTATCCAG
CTAAGCGCGAACTGCAATTTGGAGAATGGCAGCGCAATGACATTCTTGCAGGTATCTTCGAGCCAGCCAC
GATCGACATTGATCTGGCTATCTTGCTGACAAAAGCAAGAGAACATAGCGTTGCCTTGGTAGGTCCAGCG
GCGGAGGAACTCTTTGATCCGGTTCCTGAACAGGATCTATTTGAGGCGCTAAATGAAACCTTAACGCTAT
GGAACTCGCCGCCCGACTGGGCTGGCGATGAGCGAAATGTAGTGCTTACGTTGTCCCGCATTTGGTACAG
CGCAGTAACCGGCAAAATCGCGCCGAAGGATGTCGCTGCCGACTGGGCAATGGAGCGCCTGCCGGCCCAG
TATCAGCCCGTCATACTTGAAGCTAGACAGGCTTATCTTGGACAAGAAGAAGATCGCTTGGCCTCGCGCG
CAGATCAGTTGGAAGAATTTGTCCACTACGTGAAAGGCGAGATCACCAAGGTAGTCGGCAAATAACCCTC
GAGCCACCCATGACCAAAATCCCTTAACGTGAGTTACGCGTCGTTCCACTGAGCGT
