>Addgene plasmid #82254 | pDONR223_DDIT4_WT | depositor partial sequence | sequence record 155625 | Insert sequence
ATGCCTAGCCTTTGGGACCGCTTCTCGTCGTCGTCCACCTCCTCTTCGCCCTCGTCCTTGCCCCGAACTC
CCACCCCAGATCGGCCGCCGCGCTCAGCCTGGGGGTCGGCGACCCGGGAGGAGGGGTTTGACCGCTCCAC
GAGCCTGGAGAGCTCGGACTGCGAGTCCCTGGACAGCAGCAACAGTGGCTTCGGGCCGGAGGAAGACACG
GCTTACCTGGATGGGGTGTCGTTGCCCGACTTCGAGCTGCTCAGTGACCCTGAGGATGAACACTTGTGTG
CCAACCTGATGCAGCTGCTGCAGGAGAGCCTGGCCCAGGCGCGGCTGGGCTCTCGACGCCCTGCGCGCCT
GCTGATGCCTAGCCAGTTGGTAAGCCAGGTGGGCAAAGAACTACTGCGCCTGGCCTACAGCGAGCCGTGC
GGCCTGCGGGGGGCGCTGCTGGACGTCTGCGTGGAGCAGGGCAAGAGCTGCCACAGCGTGGGCCAGCTGG
CACTCGACCCCAGCCTGGTGCCCACCTTCCAGCTGACCCTCGTGCTGCGCCTGGACTCACGACTCTGGCC
CAAGATCCAGGGGCTGTTTAGCTCCGCCAACTCTCCCTTCCTCCCTGGCTTCAGCCAGTCCCTGACGCTG
AGCACTGGCTTCCGAGTCATCAAGAAGAAGCTGTACAGCTCGGAACAGCTGCTCATTGAGGAGTGT
